Addgene plasmid #104397: pCRISPR-Cas9/CD4-TK2
Purpose: The designed sgRNA cloned into this plasmid directs the specific DNA cleavage exerted by Cas9 nuclease in a region of exon 5 of the human TK2 gene. The plasmid also includes the Cas9 nuclease and CD4.
Depositing lab: Jeronimo Blanco. Depositing organization: Institute of Advanced Chemistry of Catalonia (IQAC-CSIC). Publication: CRISPR/Cas9-Mediated Knockin Application in Cell Therapy: A Non-viral Procedure for Bystander Treatment of Glioma in Mice. Meca-Cortes O, Guerra-Rebollo M, Garrido C, Borros S, Rubio N, Blanco J. Mol Ther Nucleic Acids. 2017 Sep 15;8:395-403. doi: 10.1016/j.omtn.2017.07.012. Epub 2017 Jul 18. PubMed 28918039.
Backbone
  Vector backbone: Geneart CRISPR nuclease vector
  Backbone manufacturer: ThermoFisher
  Vector type: Mammalian Expression
  Selectable markers: CD4 surface marker
Growth in bacteria
  Bacterial resistance: Ampicillin, 100 μg/mL
  Growth temperature: 37°C
  Growth strain: NEB Stable
  Copy number: Unknown
Gene/Insert
  Gene/Insert name: TK2 (alt name: thymidine kinase 2)
  gRNA/shRNA sequence: TGTACCACGATGCCTCTCGC
  Species: H. sapiens (human)
  Entrez Gene: TK2 (a.k.a. MTDPS2, MTTK, PEOB3, SCA31, TK2-EXT)
  Promoter: U6
  Cloning method: Unknown
  Sequencing primers: 5′ U6-F
Terms and licenses: Academic/Nonprofit Terms; Industry Terms: Not Available to Industry
How to cite: pCRISPR-Cas9/CD4-TK2 was a gift from Jeronimo Blanco (Addgene plasmid # 104397 ; http://n2t.net/addgene:104397 ; RRID:Addgene_104397)
