[The description below was written by a language model from this plasmid's Addgene catalogue record and pLannotate feature annotations shown in this document.]
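Description:
pCRISPR-Cas9/CD4-TK2 is an all-in-one mammalian CRISPR expression plasmid of about 9.8 kb, built on the commercial GeneArt CRISPR nuclease vector. It delivers both the nuclease and a guide RNA for cutting within exon 5 of the human thymidine kinase 2 (TK2) gene. In bacteria it is maintained through a high-copy ColE1/pUC-type origin and selected with ampicillin via the β-lactamase gene and its own promoter. An f1 phage origin, a fragment of the pBR322 bom region, and remnants of the lac promoter/operator and lacI are also annotated as backbone elements.

The payload consists of two transcription units. A human U6 RNA polymerase III promoter drives the TK2-targeting spacer, which sits in the short gap between the promoter and the Streptococcus pyogenes gRNA scaffold, producing a single guide RNA. Separately, the CMV immediate-early enhancer and promoter drive the S. pyogenes Cas9 coding sequence, followed closely on the same strand by a truncated human CD4 lacking its cytoplasmic tail, with an HSV TK polyadenylation signal downstream. No second promoter is annotated between Cas9 and CD4, which suggests the two are expressed from one transcript. The feature table does not identify the linking element, nor any nuclear localisation signals.

The signalling-deficient CD4 serves as a cell-surface marker rather than a drug resistance gene, so transfected cells can be identified or enriched by antibody-based sorting or bead capture. According to the associated publication title, the plasmid was used for non-viral CRISPR/Cas9-mediated knock-in in a cell therapy setting aimed at bystander treatment of glioma in mice. The Cas9 cut in TK2 presumably provides the integration site for a separately supplied donor, which this record does not describe.
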