Features (pLannotate 1.2.2; 17 found; start..end, strand, type, name):
     30..82      -  misc_feature   bom (fragment): basis of mobility region from pBR322
    237..616     +  enhancer       CMV enhancer: human cytomegalovirus immediate early enhancer
    617..820     +  promoter       CMV promoter: human cytomegalovirus (CMV) immediate early promoter
   1014..5114    +  CDS            cas9: CAS9_STRP1 - Also known as csn1 From Streptococcus pyogenes serotype M1.
   5223..6494    +  CDS            CD4 (truncated) (sequence partly withheld): truncated human CD4 cell surface glycoprotein lacking the cytoplasmic tail
   6575..6623    +  polyA_signal   HSV TK poly(A) signal: herpes simplex virus thymidine kinase polyadenylation signal (Cole and Stacy, 1985)
   6714..6730    -  polyA_signal   bGH poly(A) signal (fragment): bovine growth hormone polyadenylation signal
   6825..7253    +  rep_origin     f1 ori (sequence partly withheld): f1 bacteriophage origin of replication; arrow indicates direction of (+) strand synthesis
   7273..7513    +  promoter       U6 promoter: RNA polymerase III promoter for human U6 snRNA
   7543..7618    +  misc_RNA       gRNA scaffold: guide RNA scaffold for the Streptococcus pyogenes CRISPR/Cas9 system
   7692..7708    -  protein_bind   lac operator: The lac repressor binds to the lac operator to inhibit transcription in E. coli. This inhibition can be relieved by adding lactose or isopropyl-β-D-thiogalactopyranoside (IPTG). lac repressor encoded by lacI
   7716..7746    -  promoter       lac promoter: promoter for the E. coli lac operon
   7761..7782    -  protein_bind   CAP binding site: CAP binding activates transcription in the presence of cAMP. E. coli catabolite activator protein
   7795..7887    -  CDS            lacI (fragment): lac repressor; lacI; The lac repressor binds to the lac operator to inhibit transcription in E. coli. This inhibition can be relieved by adding lactose or isopropyl-β-D-thiogalactopyranoside (IPTG).
   8070..8658    -  rep_origin     ori: high-copy-number ColE1/pMB1/pBR322/pUC origin of replication
   8829..9689    -  CDS            AmpR: β-lactamase; bla; confers resistance to ampicillin, carbenicillin, and related antibiotics
   9690..9794    -  promoter       AmpR promoter: bla
>Addgene plasmid #104397 | pCRISPR-Cas9/CD4-TK2 | addgene full sequence | sequence record 208338 | Addgene NGS Result
TCGACGGATCGGGAGATCTCCCGATCCCCTATGGTGCACTCTCAGTACAATCTGCTCTGATGCCGCATAG
TTAAGCCAGTATCTGCTCCCTGCTTGTGTGTTGGAGGTCGCTGAGTAGTGCGCGAGCAAAATTTAAGCTA
CAACAAGGCAAGGCTTGACCGACAATTGCATGAAGAATCTGCTTAGGGTTAGGCGTTTTGCGCTGCTTCG
CGATGTACGGGCCAGATATACGCGTTGACATTGATTATTGACTAGTTATTAATAGTAATCAATTACGGGG
TCATTAGTTCATAGCCCATATATGGAGTTCCGCGTTACATAACTTACGGTAAATGGCCCGCCTGGCTGAC
CGCCCAACGACCCCCGCCCATTGACGTCAATAATGACGTATGTTCCCATAGTAACGCCAATAGGGACTTT
CCATTGACGTCAATGGGTGGAGTATTTACGGTAAACTGCCCACTTGGCAGTACATCAAGTGTATCATATG
CCAAGTACGCCCCCTATTGACGTCAATGACGGTAAATGGCCCGCCTGGCATTATGCCCAGTACATGACCT
TATGGGACTTTCCTACTTGGCAGTACATCTACGTATTAGTCATCGCTATTACCATGGTGATGCGGTTTTG
GCAGTACATCAATGGGCGTGGATAGCGGTTTGACTCACGGGGATTTCCAAGTCTCCACCCCATTGACGTC
AATGGGAGTTTGTTTTGGCACCAAAATCAACGGGACTTTCCAAAATGTCGTAACAACTCCGCCCCATTGA
CGCAAATGGGCGGTAGGCGTGTACGGTGGGAGGTCTATATAAGCAGAGCTCGTTTAGTGAACCGTCAGAT
CGCCTGGAGACGCCATCCACGCTGTTTTGACCTCCATAGAAGACACCGGGACCGATCCAGCCTCCGGAGC
GGCCGCCACCATGGGCAAGCCCATCCCTAACCCCCTGTTGGGGCTGGACAGCACCGCTCCCAAAAAGAAA
AGGAAGGTGGGCATTCACGGCGTGCCTGCGGCCGACAAAAAGTACAGCATCGGCCTTGATATCGGCACCA
ATAGCGTGGGCTGGGCCGTTATCACAGACGAATACAAGGTACCCAGCAAGAAGTTCAAGGTGCTGGGGAA
TACAGACAGGCACTCTATCAAGAAAAACCTTATCGGGGCTCTGCTGTTTGACTCAGGCGAGACCGCCGAG
GCCACCAGGTTGAAGAGGACCGCAAGGCGAAGGTACACCCGGAGGAAGAACAGGATCTGCTATCTGCAGG
AGATCTTCAGCAACGAGATGGCCAAGGTGGACGACAGCTTCTTCCACAGGCTGGAGGAGAGCTTCCTTGT
CGAGGAGGATAAGAAGCACGAACGACACCCCATCTTCGGCAACATAGTCGACGAGGTCGCTTATCACGAG
AAGTACCCCACCATCTACCACCTGCGAAAGAAATTGGTGGATAGCACCGATAAAGCCGACTTGCGACTTA
TCTACTTGGCTCTGGCGCACATGATTAAGTTCAGGGGCCACTTCCTGATCGAGGGCGACCTTAACCCCGA
CAACAGTGACGTAGACAAATTGTTCATCCAGCTTGTACAGACCTATAACCAGCTGTTCGAGGAAAACCCT
ATTAACGCCAGCGGGGTGGATGCGAAGGCCATACTTAGCGCCAGGCTGAGCAAAAGCAGGCGCTTGGAGA
ACCTGATAGCCCAGCTGCCCGGTGAAAAGAAGAACGGCCTCTTCGGTAATCTGATTGCCCTGAGCCTGGG
CCTGACCCCCAACTTCAAGAGCAACTTCGACCTGGCAGAAGATGCCAAGCTGCAGTTGAGTAAGGACACC
TATGACGACGACTTGGACAATCTGCTCGCCCAAATCGGCGACCAGTACGCTGACCTGTTCCTCGCCGCCA
AGAACCTTTCTGACGCAATCCTGCTTAGCGATATCCTTAGGGTGAACACAGAGATCACCAAGGCCCCCCT
GAGCGCCAGCATGATCAAGAGGTACGACGAGCACCATCAGGACCTGACCCTTCTGAAGGCCCTGGTGAGG
CAGCAACTGCCCGAGAAGTACAAGGAGATCTTTTTCGACCAGAGCAAGAACGGCTACGCCGGCTACATCG
ACGGCGGAGCCAGCCAAGAGGAGTTCTACAAGTTCATCAAGCCCATCCTGGAGAAGATGGATGGCACCGA
GGAGCTGCTGGTGAAGCTGAACAGGGAAGATTTGCTCCGGAAGCAGAGGACCTTTGACAACGGTAGCATC
CCCCACCAGATCCACCTGGGCGAGCTGCACGCAATACTGAGGCGACAGGAGGATTTCTACCCCTTCCTCA
AGGACAATAGGGAGAAAATCGAAAAGATTCTGACCTTCAGGATCCCCTACTACGTGGGCCCTCTTGCCAG
GGGCAACAGCCGATTCGCTTGGATGACAAGAAAGAGCGAGGAGACCATCACCCCCTGGAACTTCGAGGAA
GTGGTGGACAAAGGAGCAAGCGCGCAGTCTTTCATCGAACGGATGACCAATTTCGACAAAAACCTGCCTA
ACGAGAAGGTGCTGCCCAAGCACAGCCTGCTTTACGAGTACTTCACCGTGTACAACGAGCTCACCAAGGT
GAAATATGTGACCGAGGGCATGCGAAAACCCGCTTTCCTGAGCGGCGAGCAGAAGAAGGCCATCGTGGAC
CTGCTGTTCAAGACCAACAGGAAGGTGACCGTGAAGCAGCTGAAGGAGGACTACTTCAAGAAGATCGAGT
GCTTTGATAGCGTGGAAATAAGCGGCGTGGAGGACAGGTTCAACGCCAGCCTGGGCACCTACCACGACTT
GTTGAAGATAATCAAAGACAAGGATTTCCTGGATAATGAGGAGAACGAGGATATACTCGAGGACATCGTG
CTGACTTTGACCCTGTTTGAGGACCGAGAGATGATTGAAGAAAGGCTCAAAACCTACGCCCACCTGTTCG
ACGACAAAGTGATGAAACAACTGAAGAGACGAAGATACACCGGCTGGGGCAGACTGTCCAGGAAGCTCAT
CAACGGCATTAGGGACAAGCAGAGCGGCAAGACCATCCTGGATTTCCTGAAGTCCGACGGCTTCGCCAAC
CGAAACTTCATGCAGCTGATTCACGATGACAGCTTGACCTTCAAGGAGGACATCCAGAAGGCCCAGGTTA
GCGGCCAGGGCGACTCCCTGCACGAACATATTGCAAACCTGGCAGGCTCCCCTGCGATCAAGAAGGGCAT
ACTGCAGACCGTTAAGGTTGTGGACGAATTGGTCAAGGTCATGGGCAGGCACAAGCCCGAAAACATAGTT
ATAGAGATGGCCAGAGAGAACCAGACCACCCAAAAGGGCCAGAAGAACAGCCGGGAGCGCATGAAAAGGA
TCGAGGAGGGTATCAAGGAACTCGGAAGCCAGATCCTCAAAGAGCACCCCGTGGAGAATACCCAGCTCCA
GAACGAGAAGCTGTACCTGTACTACCTGCAGAACGGCAGGGACATGTACGTTGACCAGGAGTTGGACATC
AACAGGCTTTCAGACTATGACGTGGATCACATAGTGCCCCAGAGCTTTCTTAAAGACGATAGCATCGACA
ACAAGGTCCTGACCCGCTCCGACAAAAACAGGGGCAAAAGCGACAACGTGCCAAGCGAAGAGGTGGTTAA
AAAGATGAAGAACTACTGGAGGCAACTGCTCAACGCGAAATTGATCACCCAGAGAAAGTTCGATAACCTG
ACCAAGGCCGAGAGGGGCGGACTCTCCGAACTTGACAAAGCGGGCTTCATAAAGAGGCAGCTGGTCGAGA
CCCGACAGATCACGAAGCACGTGGCCCAAATCCTCGACAGCAGAATGAATACCAAGTACGATGAGAATGA
CAAACTCATCAGGGAAGTGAAAGTGATTACCCTGAAGAGCAAGTTGGTGTCCGACTTTCGCAAAGATTTC
CAGTTCTACAAGGTGAGGGAGATCAACAACTACCACCATGCCCACGACGCATACCTGAACGCCGTGGTCG
GCACCGCCCTGATTAAGAAGTATCCAAAGCTGGAGTCCGAATTTGTCTACGGCGACTACAAAGTTTACGA
TGTGAGGAAGATGATCGCTAAGAGCGAACAGGAGATCGGCAAGGCCACCGCTAAGTATTTCTTCTACAGC
AACATCATGAACTTTTTCAAGACCGAGATCACACTTGCCAACGGCGAAATCAGGAAGAGGCCGCTTATCG
AGACCAACGGTGAGACCGGCGAGATCGTGTGGGACAAGGGCAGGGACTTCGCCACCGTGAGGAAAGTCCT
GAGCATGCCCCAGGTGAATATTGTGAAAAAAACTGAGGTGCAGACAGGCGGCTTTAGCAAGGAATCCATC
CTGCCCAAGAGGAACAGCGACAAGCTGATCGCCCGGAAGAAGGACTGGGACCCTAAGAAGTATGGAGGCT
TCGACAGCCCCACCGTAGCCTACAGCGTGCTGGTGGTCGCGAAGGTAGAGAAGGGGAAGAGCAAGAAACT
GAAGAGCGTGAAGGAGCTGCTCGGCATAACCATCATGGAGAGGTCCAGCTTTGAGAAGAACCCCATTGAC
TTTTTGGAAGCCAAGGGCTACAAAGAGGTCAAAAAGGACCTGATCATCAAACTCCCCAAGTACTCCCTGT
TTGAATTGGAGAACGGCAGAAAGAGGATGCTGGCGAGCGCTGGGGAACTGCAAAAGGGCAACGAACTGGC
GCTGCCCAGCAAGTACGTGAATTTTCTGTACCTGGCGTCCCACTACGAAAAGCTGAAAGGCAGCCCCGAG
GACAACGAGCAGAAGCAGCTGTTCGTGGAGCAGCACAAGCATTACCTGGACGAGATAATCGAGCAAATCA
GCGAGTTCAGCAAGAGGGTGATTCTGGCCGACGCGAACCTGGATAAGGTCCTCAGCGCCTACAACAAGCA
CCGAGACAAACCCATCAGGGAGCAGGCCGAGAATATCATACACCTGTTCACCCTGACAAATCTGGGCGCA
CCTGCGGCATTCAAATACTTCGATACCACCATCGACAGGAAAAGGTACACTAGCACTAAGGAGGTGCTGG
ATGCCACCTTGATCCACCAGTCCATTACCGGCCTGTATGAGACCAGGATCGACCTGAGCCAGCTTGGAGG
CGACTCTAGGGCGGACCCAAAAAAGAAAAGGAAGGTGGAATTCTCTAGAGGCAGTGGAGAGGGCAGAGGA
AGTCTGCTAACATGCGGTGACGTCGAGGAGAATCCTGGCCCAATGAACCGGGGAGTCCCTTTTAGGCACT
TGCTTCTGGTGCTGCAACTGGCGCTCCTCCCAGCAGCCACTCAGGGA
[543 nt withheld, positions 5298-5840]
GCCTCCAGCATAGTCTATAAGAAAGAGGGGGAACAGGTGGAGTTCTCCTTCCCACTCGCCTTTACAGTTG
AAAAGCTGACGGGCAGTGGCGAGCTGTGGTGGCAGGCGGAGAGGGCTTCCTCCTCCAAGTCTTGGATCAC
CTTTGACCTGAAGAACAAGGAAGTGTCTGTAAAACGGGTTACCCAGGACCCTAAGCTCCAGATGGGCAAG
AAGCTCCCGCTCCACCTCACCCTGCCCCAGGCCTTGCCTCAGTATGCTGGCTCTGGAAACCTCACCCTGG
CCCTTGAAGCGAAAACAGGAAAGTTGCATCAGGAAGTGAACCTGGTGGTGATGAGAGCCACTCAGCTCCA
GAAAAATTTGACCTGTGAGGTGTGGGGACCCACCTCCCCTAAGCTGATGCTGAGCTTGAAACTGGAGAAC
AAGGAGGCAAAGGTCTCGAAGCGGGAGAAGGCGGTGTGGGTGCTGAACCCTGAGGCGGGGATGTGGCAGT
GTCTGCTGAGTGACTCGGGACAGGTCCTGCTGGAATCCAACATCAAGGTTCTGCCCACATGGTCGACCCC
GGTGCAGCCAATGGCCCTGATTGTGCTGGGGGGCGTCGCCGGCCTCCTGCTTTTCATTGGGCTAGGCATC
TTCTTCTGTGTCAGGTGCCGGCACACCGGTTAGTAATGAGTTTAAACGGGGGAGGCTAACTGAAACACGG
AAGGAGACAATACCGGAAGGAACCCGCGCTATGACGGCAATAAAAAGACAGAATAAAACGCACGGGTGTT
GGGTCGTTTGTTCATAAACGCGGGGTTCGGTCCCAGGGCTGGCACTCTGTCGATACCCCACCGAGACCCC
ATTGGGGCCAATACGCCCGCGTTTCTTCCTTTTCCCCACCCCACCCCCCAAGTTCGGGTGAAGGCCCAGG
GCTCGCAGCCAACGTCGGGGCGGCAGGCCCTGCCATAGCAGATCTGCGCAGCTGGGGCTCTAGGGGGTAT
CCCC
[124 nt withheld, positions 6825-6948]
C
[91 nt withheld, positions 6950-7040]
A
[49 nt withheld, positions 7042-7090]
CCTTTGACGTTGGAGTCCACGTTCTTT
[37 nt withheld, positions 7118-7154]
ACCCTATCTCGGTCTATTCTTTTGATTTATAAGGGATTTTGCCGATTTCGGCCTATTGGTTAAAAAATGA
GCTGATTTAACAAAAATTTAACGCGAATTAATTAAGGTCGGGCAGGAAGAGGGCCTATTTCCCATGATTC
CTTCATATTTGCATATACGATACAAGGCTGTTAGAGAGATAATTAGAATTAATTTGACTGTAAACACAAA
GATATTAGTACAAAATACGTGACGTAGAAAGTAATAATTTCTTGGGTAGTTTGCAGTTTTAAAATTATGT
TTTAAAATGGACTATCATATGCTTACCGTAACTTGAAAGTATTTCGATTTCTTGGCTTTATATATCTTGT
GGAAAGGACGAAACACCGTGTACCACGATGCCTCTCGCGTTTTAGAGCTAGAAATAGCAAGTTAAAATAA
GGCTAGTCCGTTATCAACTTGAAAAAGTGGCACCGAGTCGGTGCTTTTTTCTAGTATACCGTCGACCTCT
AGCTAGAGCTTGGCGTAATCATGGTCATAGCTGTTTCCTGTGTGAAATTGTTATCCGCTCACAATTCCAC
ACAACATACGAGCCGGAAGCATAAAGTGTAAAGCCTGGGGTGCCTAATGAGTGAGCTAACTCACATTAAT
TGCGTTGCGCTCACTGCCCGCTTTCCAGTCGGGAAACCTGTCGTGCCAGCTGCATTAATGAATCGGCCAA
CGCGCGGGGAGAGGCGGTTTGCGTATTGGGCGCTCTTCCGCTTCCTCGCTCACTGACTCGCTGCGCTCGG
TCGTTCGGCTGCGGCGAGCGGTATCAGCTCACTCAAAGGCGGTAATACGGTTATCCACAGAATCAGGGGA
TAACGCAGGAAAGAACATGTGAGCAAAAGGCCAGCAAAAGGCCAGGAACCGTAAAAAGGCCGCGTTGCTG
GCGTTTTTCCATAGGCTCCGCCCCCCTGACGAGCATCACAAAAATCGACGCTCAAGTCAGAGGTGGCGAA
ACCCGACAGGACTATAAAGATACCAGGCGTTTCCCCCTGGAAGCTCCCTCGTGCGCTCTCCTGTTCCGAC
CCTGCCGCTTACCGGATACCTGTCCGCCTTTCTCCCTTCGGGAAGCGTGGCGCTTTCTCATAGCTCACGC
TGTAGGTATCTCAGTTCGGTGTAGGTCGTTCGCTCCAAGCTGGGCTGTGTGCACGAACCCCCCGTTCAGC
CCGACCGCTGCGCCTTATCCGGTAACTATCGTCTTGAGTCCAACCCGGTAAGACACGACTTATCGCCACT
GGCAGCAGCCACTGGTAACAGGATTAGCAGAGCGAGGTATGTAGGCGGTGCTACAGAGTTCTTGAAGTGG
TGGCCTAACTACGGCTACACTAGAAGAACAGTATTTGGTATCTGCGCTCTGCTGAAGCCAGTTACCTTCG
GAAAAAGAGTTGGTAGCTCTTGATCCGGCAAACAAACCACCGCTGGTAGCGGTGGTTTTTTTGTTTGCAA
GCAGCAGATTACGCGCAGAAAAAAAGGATCTCAAGAAGATCCTTTGATCTTTTCTACGGGGTCTGACGCT
CAGTGGAACGAAAACTCACGTTAAGGGATTTTGGTCATGAGATTATCAAAAAGGATCTTCACCTAGATCC
TTTTAAATTAAAAATGAAGTTTTAAATCAATCTAAAGTATATATGAGTAAACTTGGTCTGACAGTTACCA
ATGCTTAATCAGTGAGGCACCTATCTCAGCGATCTGTCTATTTCGTTCATCCATAGTTGCCTGACTCCCC
GTCGTGTAGATAACTACGATACGGGAGGGCTTACCATCTGGCCCCAGTGCTGCAATGATACCGCGAGACC
CACGCTCACCGGCTCCAGATTTATCAGCAATAAACCAGCCAGCCGGAAGGGCCGAGCGCAGAAGTGGTCC
TGCAACTTTATCCGCCTCCATCCAGTCTATTAATTGTTGCCGGGAAGCTAGAGTAAGTAGTTCGCCAGTT
AATAGTTTGCGCAACGTTGTTGCCATTGCTACAGGCATCGTGGTGTCACGCTCGTCGTTTGGTATGGCTT
CATTCAGCTCCGGTTCCCAACGATCAAGGCGAGTTACATGATCCCCCATGTTGTGCAAAAAAGCGGTTAG
CTCCTTCGGTCCTCCGATCGTTGTCAGAAGTAAGTTGGCCGCAGTGTTATCACTCATGGTTATGGCAGCA
CTGCATAATTCTCTTACTGTCATGCCATCCGTAAGATGCTTTTCTGTGACTGGTGAGTACTCAACCAAGT
CATTCTGAGAATAGTGTATGCGGCGACCGAGTTGCTCTTGCCCGGCGTCAATACGGGATAATACCGCGCC
ACATAGCAGAACTTTAAAAGTGCTCATCATTGGAAAACGTTCTTCGGGGCGAAAACTCTCAAGGATCTTA
CCGCTGTTGAGATCCAGTTCGATGTAACCCACTCGTGCACCCAACTGATCTTCAGCATCTTTTACTTTCA
CCAGCGTTTCTGGGTGAGCAAAAACAGGAAGGCAAAATGCCGCAAAAAAGGGAATAAGGGCGACACGGAA
ATGTTGAATACTCATACTCTTCCTTTTTCAATATTATTGAAGCATTTATCAGGGTTATTGTCTCATGAGC
GGATACATATTTGAATGTATTTAGAAAAATAAACAAATAGGGGTTCCGCGCACATTTCCCCGAAAAGTGC
CACCTGACG
